>Addgene plasmid #193883 | pET21a HsDHFR-bio-10His | addgene full sequence | sequence record 379259 | Addgene NGS Result
GGGTCACCAGCAAATCGCGCTGTTAGCGGGCCCATTAAGTTCTGTCTCGGCGCGTCTGCGTCTGGCTGGC
TGGCATAAATATCTCACTCGCAATCAAATTCAGCCGATAGCGGAACGGGAAGGCGACTGGAGTGCCATGT
CCGGTTTTCAACAAACCATGCAAATGCTGAATGAGGGCATCGTTCCCACTGCGATGCTGGTTGCCAACGA
TCAGATGGCGCTGGGCGCAATGCGCGCCATTACCGAGTCCGGGCTGCGCGTTGGTGCGGATATCTCGGTA
GTGGGATACGACGATACCGAAGACAGCTCATGTTATATCCCGCCGTTAACCACCATCAAACAGGATTTTC
GCCTGCTGGGGCAAACCAGCGTGGACCGCTTGCTGCAACTCTCTCAGGGCCAGGCGGTGAAGGGCAATCA
GCTGTTGCCCGTCTCACTGGTGAAAAGAAAAACCACCCTGGCGCCCAATACGCAAACCGCCTCTCCCCGC
GCGTTGGCCGATTCATTAATGCAGCTGGCACGACAGGTTTCCCGACTGGAAAGCGGGCAGTGAGCGCAAC
GCAATTAATGTAAGTTAGCTCACTCATTAGGCACCGGGATCTCGACCGATGCCCTTGAGAGCCTTCAACC
CAGTCAGCTCCTTCCGGTGGGCGCGGGGCATGACTATCGTCGCCGCACTTATGACTGTCTTCTTTATCAT
GCAACTCGTAGGACAGGTGCCGGCAGCGCTCTGGGTCATTTTCGGCGAGGACCGCTTTCGCTGGAGCGCG
ACGATGATCGGCCTGTCGCTTGCGGTATTCGGAATCTTGCACGCCCTCGCTCAAGCCTTCGTCACTGGTC
CCGCCACCAAACGTTTCGGCGAGAAGCAGGCCATTATCGCCGGCATGGCGGCCCCACGGGTGCGCATGAT
CGTGCTCCTGTCGTTGAGGACCCGGCTAGGCTGGCGGGGTTGCCTTACTGGTTAGCAGAATGAATCACCG
ATACGCGAGCGAACGTGAAGCGACTGCTGCTGCAAAACGTCTGCGACCTGAGCAACAACATGAATGGTCT
TCGGTTTCCGTGTTTCGTAAAGTCTGGAAACGCGGAAGTCAGCGCCCTGCACCATTATGTTCCGGATCTG
CATCGCAGGATGCTGCTGGCTACCCTGTGGAACACCTACATCTGTATTAACGAAGCGCTGGCATTGACCC
TGAGTGATTTTTCTCTGGTCCCGCCGCATCCATACCGCCAGTTGTTTACCCTCACAACGTTCCAGTAACC
GGGCATGTTCATCATCAGTAACCCGTATCGTGAGCATCCTCTCTCGTTTCATCGGTATCATTACCCCCAT
GAACAGAAATCCCCCTTACACGGAGGCATCAGTGACCAAACAGGAAAAAACCGCCCTTAACATGGCCCGC
TTTATCAGAAGCCAGACATTAACGCTTCTGGAGAAACTCAACGAGCTGGACGCGGATGAACAGGCAGACA
TCTGTGAATCGCTTCACGACCACGCTGATGAGCTTTACCGCAGCTGCCTCGCGCGTTTCGGTGATGACGG
TGAAAACCTCTGACACATGCAGCTCCCGGAGACGGTCACAGCTTGTCTGTAAGCGGATGCCGGGAGCAGA
CAAGCCCGTCAGGGCGCGTCAGCGGGTGTTGGCGGGTGTCGGGGCGCAGCCATGACCCAGTCACGTAGCG
ATAGCGGAGTGTATACTGGCTTAACTATGCGGCATCAGAGCAGATTGTACTGAGAGTGCACCATATATGC
GGTGTGAAATACCGCACAGATGCGTAAGGAGAAAATACCGCATCAGGCGCTCTTCCGCTTCCTCGCTCAC
TGACTCGCTGCGCTCGGTCGTTCGGCTGCGGCGAGCGGTATCAGCTCACTCAAAGGCGGTAATACGGTTA
TCCACAGAATCAGGGGATAACGCAGGAAAGAACATGTGAGCAAAAGGCCAGCAAAAGGCCAGGAACCGTA
AAAAGGCCGCGTTGCTGGCGTTTTTCCATAGGCTCCGCCCCCCTGACGAGCATCACAAAAATCGACGCTC
AAGTCAGAGGTGGCGAAACCCGACAGGACTATAAAGATACCAGGCGTTTCCCCCTGGAAGCTCCCTCGTG
CGCTCTCCTGTTCCGACCCTGCCGCTTACCGGATACCTGTCCGCCTTTCTCCCTTCGGGAAGCGTGGCGC
TTTCTCATAGCTCACGCTGTAGGTATCTCAGTTCGGTGTAGGTCGTTCGCTCCAAGCTGGGCTGTGTGCA
CGAACCCCCCGTTCAGCCCGACCGCTGCGCCTTATCCGGTAACTATCGTCTTGAGTCCAACCCGGTAAGA
CACGACTTATCGCCACTGGCAGCAGCCACTGGTAACAGGATTAGCAGAGCGAGGTATGTAGGCGGTGCTA
CAGAGTTCTTGAAGTGGTGGCCTAACTACGGCTACACTAGAAGGACAGTATTTGGTATCTGCGCTCTGCT
GAAGCCAGTTACCTTCGGAAAAAGAGTTGGTAGCTCTTGATCCGGCAAACAAACCACCGCTGGTAGCGGT
GGTTTTTTTGTTTGCAAGCAGCAGATTACGCGCAGAAAAAAAGGATCTCAAGAAGATCCTTTGATCTTTT
CTACGGGGTCTGACGCTCAGTGGAACGAAAACTCACGTTAAGGGATTTTGGTCATGAGATTATCAAAAAG
GATCTTCACCTAGATCCTTTTAAATTAAAAATGAAGTTTTAAATCAATCTAAAGTATATATGAGTAAACT
TGGTCTGACAGTTACCAATGCTTAATCAGTGAGGCACCTATCTCAGCGATCTGTCTATTTCGTTCATCCA
TAGTTGCCTGACTCCCCGTCGTGTAGATAACTACGATACGGGAGGGCTTACCATCTGGCCCCAGTGCTGC
AATGATACCGCGAGACCCACGCTCACCGGCTCCAGATTTATCAGCAATAAACCAGCCAGCCGGAAGGGCC
GAGCGCAGAAGTGGTCCTGCAACTTTATCCGCCTCCATCCAGTCTATTAATTGTTGCCGGGAAGCTAGAG
TAAGTAGTTCGCCAGTTAATAGTTTGCGCAACGTTGTTGCCATTGCTGCAGGCATCGTGGTGTCACGCTC
GTCGTTTGGTATGGCTTCATTCAGCTCCGGTTCCCAACGATCAAGGCGAGTTACATGATCCCCCATGTTG
TGCAAAAAAGCGGTTAGCTCCTTCGGTCCTCCGATCGTTGTCAGAAGTAAGTTGGCCGCAGTGTTATCAC
TCATGGTTATGGCAGCACTGCATAATTCTCTTACTGTCATGCCATCCGTAAGATGCTTTTCTGTGACTGG
TGAGTACTCAACCAAGTCATTCTGAGAATAGTGTATGCGGCGACCGAGTTGCTCTTGCCCGGCGTCAATA
CGGGATAATACCGCGCCACATAGCAGAACTTTAAAAGTGCTCATCATTGGAAAACGTTCTTCGGGGCGAA
AACTCTCAAGGATCTTACCGCTGTTGAGATCCAGTTCGATGTAACCCACTCGTGCACCCAACTGATCTTC
AGCATCTTTTACTTTCACCAGCGTTTCTGGGTGAGCAAAAACAGGAAGGCAAAATGCCGCAAAAAAGGGA
ATAAGGGCGACACGGAAATGTTGAATACTCATACTCTTCCTTTTTCAATATTATTGAAGCATTTATCAGG
GTTATTGTCTCATGAGCGGATACATATTTGAATGTATTTAGAAAAATAAACAAATAGGGGTTCCGCGCAC
ATTTCCCCGAAAAGTGCCACCTGAAATTGTAAACGTTAATATTTTGTTAAAATTCGCGTTAAATTTTTGT
TAAATCAGCTCATTTTTTAACCAATAGGCCGAAATCGGCAAAATCCCTTATAAATCAAAAGAATAGACCG
AGATAGGGT
[37 nt withheld, positions 3860-3896]
AAAGAACGTGGACTCCAACGTCAAAGG
[49 nt withheld, positions 3924-3972]
T
[91 nt withheld, positions 3974-4064]
G
[124 nt withheld, positions 4066-4189]
CCCATTCGCCAATCCGGATATAGTTCCTCCTTTCAGCAAAAAACCCCTCAAGACCCGTTTAGAGGCCCCA
AGGGGTTATGCTAGTTATTGCTCAGCGGTGGCAGCAGCCAACTCAGCTTCCTTTCGGGCTTTGTTAGCAG
CCGGATCTCAGTGGTGGTGGTGGTGGTGCTCGAGTGCGGCCGCAAGCTTTTATTAGTGGTGGTGGTGATG
GTGATGGTGGTGGTGGCCAGCCGCAGAACCACGCGGAACCAGTTCGTGCCATTCAATTTTCTGCGCTTCG
AAGATATCGTTCAGACC
[558 nt withheld, positions 4487-5044]
CATGGATCCGCGACCCATTTGCTGTCCACCAGTCATGCTAGCCATATGTATATCTCCTTCTTAAAGTTAA
ACAAAATTATTTCTAGAGGGGAATTGTTATCCGCTCACAATTCCCCTATAGTGAGTCGTATTAATTTCGC
GGGATCGAGATCTCGATCCTCTACGCCGGACGCATCGTGGCCGGCATCACCGGCGCCACAGGTGCGGTTG
CTGGCGCCTATATCGCCGACATCACCGATGGGGAAGATCGGGCTCGCCACTTCGGGCTCATGAGCGCTTG
TTTCGGCGTGGGTATGGTGGCAGGCCCCGTGGCCGGGGGACTGTTGGGCGCCATCTCCTTGCATGCACCA
TTCCTTGCGGCGGCGGTGCTCAACGGCCTCAACCTACTACTGGGCTGCTTCCTAATGCAGGAGTCGCATA
AGGGAGAGCGTCGAGATCCCGGACACCATCGAATGGCGCAAAACCTTTCGCGGTATGGCATGATAGCGCC
CGGAAGAGAGTCAATTCAGGGTGGTGAATGTGAAACCAGTAACGTTATACGATGTCGCAGAGTATGCCGG
TGTCTCTTATCAGACCGTTTCCCGCGTGGTGAACCAGGCCAGCCACGTTTCTGCGAAAACGCGGGAAAAA
GTGGAAGCGGCGATGGCGGAGCTGAATTACATTCCCAACCGCGTGGCACAACAACTGGCGGGCAAACAGT
CGTTGCTGATTGGCGTTGCCACCTCCAGTCTGGCCCTGCACGCGCCGTCGCAAATTGTCGCGGCGATTAA
ATCTCGCGCCGATCAACTGGGTGCCAGCGTGGTGGTGTCGATGGTAGAACGAAGCGGCGTCGAAGCCTGT
AAAGCGGCGGTGCACAATCTTCTCGCGCAACGCGTCAGTGGGCTGATCATTAACTATCCGCTGGATGACC
AGGATGCCATTGCTGTGGAAGCTGCCTGCACTAATGTTCCGGCGTTATTTCTTGATGTCTCTGACCAGAC
ACCCATCAACAGTATTATTTTCTCCCATGAAGACGGTACGCGACTGGGCGTGGAGCATCTGGTCGCATT
Features (pLannotate 1.2.2; 21 found; start..end, strand, type, name):
    566..587     +  protein_bind   CAP binding site: CAP binding activates transcription in the presence of cAMP. E. coli catabolite activator protein
    602..893     +  CDS            TcR (fragment): tetracycline efflux protein; tet; confers resistance to tetracycline
    965..1345    -  CDS            YPB1_ECOLX: Protein predicted: Swiss-Prot protein existence level 4. From Escherichia coli.
   1362..1553    +  CDS            rop: Rop protein, which maintains plasmids at low copy number; rop
   1655..1797    +  misc_feature   bom: basis of mobility region from pBR322
   1983..2571    -  rep_origin     ori: high-copy-number ColE1/pMB1/pBR322/pUC origin of replication
   2742..3602    -  CDS            AmpR: β-lactamase; bla; confers resistance to ampicillin, carbenicillin, and related antibiotics
   3603..3707    -  promoter       AmpR promoter: bla
   3734..4189    -  rep_origin     f1 ori (sequence partly withheld): f1 bacteriophage origin of replication; arrow indicates direction of (+) strand synthesis
   4226..4273    -  terminator     T7 terminator: transcription terminator for bacteriophage T7 RNA polymerase
   4281..4330    -  CDS            SET1 (fragment): solubility-enhancement tag derived from T7 phage gene 10B
   4340..4357    -  CDS            9xHis (fragment): 9xHis affinity tag
   4392..4414    -  CDS            8xHis (fragment): 8xHis affinity tag
   4487..5047    -  CDS            DHFR (sequence partly withheld): DYR_HUMAN - Experimental evidence at protein level: Swiss-Prot protein existence level 1. Key enzyme in folate metabolism. Contributes to the de novo mitochondrial thymidylate biosynthesis pathway. Catalyzes an essential reaction for de novo glycine and purine synthesis, and for DNA precursor synthesis. Binds its own mRNA and that of DHFR2. From Homo sapiens (Human).
   5057..5089    -  CDS            T7 tag (gene 10 leader): leader peptide from bacteriophage T7 gene 10 promotes efficient translation in E. coli
   5097..5119    -  RBS            RBS: efficient ribosome binding site from bacteriophage T7 gene 10 (Olins and Rangwala, 1989)
   5134..5158    -  protein_bind   lac operator: The lac repressor binds to the lac operator to inhibit transcription in E. coli. This inhibition can be relieved by adding lactose or isopropyl-β-D-thiogalactopyranoside (IPTG). lac repressor encoded by lacI
   5159..5177    -  promoter       T7 promoter: promoter for bacteriophage T7 RNA polymerase
   5199..5478    +  CDS            TcR (fragment): tetracycline efflux protein; tet; confers resistance to tetracycline
   5486..5563    +  promoter       lacI promoter: lacI
   5564..553     +  CDS            lacI (across the origin): lac repressor; lacI; The lac repressor binds to the lac operator to inhibit transcription in E. coli. This inhibition can be relieved by adding lactose or isopropyl-β-D-thiogalactopyranoside (IPTG).
