[The description below was written by a language model from this plasmid's Addgene catalogue record and pLannotate feature annotations shown in this document.]
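Description:
pET21a HsDHFR-bio-10His is a 6,093 bp bacterial expression plasmid built on the pET21a backbone for T7-driven production of human dihydrofolate reductase in E. coli. It replicates from a ColE1/pBR322-type origin accompanied by the rop gene and bom site, carries an f1 phage origin, and is selected through the β-lactamase (AmpR) gene and its native promoter. The catalogue lists it as high copy, although the annotated rop gene is normally associated with restrained copy number. The short TcR fragments and CAP site flagged in the feature table appear to be pBR322-derived backbone remnants rather than functional elements.

The expression cassette consists of a T7 promoter immediately followed by a lac operator, the strong T7 gene 10 ribosome binding site, and the T7 tag leader from the backbone, which lies just upstream of the insert cloned between the BamHI and HindIII sites. The insert is a codon-optimized human DHFR coding sequence. It is fused at its C terminus to an AviTag biotinylation sequence and a ten-histidine tag, and the cassette ends at the T7 terminator. The AviTag is not annotated as such in the table. The histidine region appears as two partial His-tag hits, the downstream one likely being the vector's own His tag sequence, but the table alone does not show whether this is translated. A plasmid-borne lacI gene with its own promoter supplies lac repressor, so transcription stays low until IPTG or lactose is added in a host that provides T7 RNA polymerase.

The design supports metal-affinity purification through the His tag and site-specific biotinylation for capture or detection of recombinant DHFR. The associated work concerned methotrexate-based PROTACs as DHFR-specific chemical probes.
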