Addgene plasmid #193883: pET21a HsDHFR-bio-10His
Purpose: Expresses human dihydrofolate reductase (DHFR) with C-terminal AviTag (Bio) and His10 sequence
Depositing lab: James Inglese. Depositing organization: National Center for Advancing Translational Sciences (NCATS). Publication: Methotrexate-based PROTACs as DHFR-specific chemical probes. Rana S, Dranchak P, Dahlin JL, Lamy L, Li W, Oliphant E, Shrimp JH, Rajacharya GH, Tharakan R, Holland DO, Whitten AS, Wilson KM, Singh PK, Durum SK, Tao D, Rai G, Inglese J. Cell Chem Biol. 2024 Feb 15;31(2):221-233.e14. doi: 10.1016/j.chembiol.2023.09.014. Epub 2023 Oct 23. PubMed 37875111.
Backbone
  Vector backbone: pET21a
  Backbone size w/o insert (bp): 5443
  Total vector size (bp): 6093
  Vector type: Bacterial Expression
Growth in bacteria
  Bacterial resistance: Ampicillin, 100 μg/mL
  Growth temperature: 37°C
  Growth strain: DH5alpha
  Copy number: High Copy
Gene/Insert
  Gene/Insert name: human dihydrofolate reductase (DHFR) (alt name: DYR; DHFR1; DHFRP1)
  Species: H. sapiens (human)
  Insert size (bp): 669
  Mutation: Codon optimized
  GenBank ID: 1719
  Entrez Gene: DHFR (a.k.a. DHFR1, DHFRP1, DYR)
  Promoter: T7
  Tag / fusion protein: biotinylation sequence (C terminal on insert); His tag (C terminal on insert)
  Cloning method: Restriction Enzyme; 5′ cloning site BamH1 (unknown if destroyed); 3′ cloning site Hind3 (unknown if destroyed)
  Sequencing primers: 5′ T7 promotor primer #69348-3; 3′ T7 terminator primer #69337-3
Terms and licenses: Academic/Nonprofit Terms; Industry Terms: Not Available to Industry
How to cite: pET21a HsDHFR-bio-10His was a gift from James Inglese (Addgene plasmid # 193883 ; http://n2t.net/addgene:193883 ; RRID:Addgene_193883)
